Addgene plasmid #148768: pCIneo-V5-SBP-MBP-HsNot4_190-575_AG
Purpose: Mammalian Expression of HsNot4_190-575
Depositing lab: Elisa Izaurralde. Depositing organization: Max Planck Institute for Developmental Biology. Publication: A conserved CAF40-binding motif in metazoan NOT4 mediates association with the CCR4-NOT complex. Keskeny C, Raisch T, Sgromo A, Igreja C, Bhandari D, Weichenrieder O, Izaurralde E. Genes Dev. 2019 Feb 1;33(3-4):236-252. doi: 10.1101/gad.320952.118. Epub 2019 Jan 28. PubMed 30692204.
Backbone
  Vector backbone: pCI-neo
  Vector type: Mammalian Expression
Growth in bacteria
  Bacterial resistance: Ampicillin, 100 μg/mL
  Growth temperature: 37°C
  Growth strain: DH5alpha
  Copy number: High Copy
Gene/Insert
  Gene/Insert name: HsNot4_190-575
  Species: H. sapiens (human)
  Entrez Gene: CNOT4 (a.k.a. CLONE243, NOT4, NOT4H)
  Cloning method: Unknown
Terms and licenses: Academic/Nonprofit Terms; Industry Terms: Not Available to Industry
Depositor comments: sequence given by variant 4 NCBI: NM_001190848.1 or Uniprot.: isoform 1 O95628-1 Plasmids from this collection were made available to the research community and donated after the lab closed. Please note that the sequence provided by the depositing laboratory may be theoretical/predicted or based on Sanger sequencing results. There may be discrepancies between sequencing results obtained by Addgene and the depositor sequence. If an Addgene verified sequence is not available, please contact before placing your order to request that our lab fully sequence the plasmid.
How to cite: pCIneo-V5-SBP-MBP-HsNot4_190-575_AG was a gift from Elisa Izaurralde (Addgene plasmid # 148768 ; http://n2t.net/addgene:148768 ; RRID:Addgene_148768)
