[The description below was written by a language model from this plasmid's Addgene catalogue record and pLannotate feature annotations shown in this document.]
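Description:
pCIneo-V5-SBP-MBP-HsNot4_190-575_AG is a 7.9 kb mammalian expression plasmid built on the pCI-neo backbone. It is propagated in E. coli through a high-copy ColE1/pUC-type origin with ampicillin selection (AmpR under its own bla promoter), and it also carries an f1 origin that allows single-stranded DNA production. For mammalian cells, a separate cassette made up of the SV40 enhancer/early promoter, the neo (nptII) gene and a synthetic poly(A) signal provides a marker that can be used for G418 selection of stable transfectants.

The expression unit is driven by the human CMV immediate early enhancer and promoter, followed by the chimeric β-globin/immunoglobulin intron that typically improves transcript processing and expression, and is terminated by the SV40 poly(A) signal. A T7 promoter lies just upstream of the coding region and a T3 promoter fragment lies downstream, as is standard for this backbone. The open reading frame encodes a triple N-terminal tag: a V5 epitope for immunodetection, a streptavidin-binding peptide (SBP) for high-affinity capture on streptavidin resin, and a signal-sequence-less, cytosolic E. coli maltose-binding protein (MBP). This tag is followed by a fragment of human CNOT4 (NOT4) covering residues 190–575, numbered according to isoform 1 as noted by the depositor. CNOT4 is an E3 ubiquitin ligase associated with the CCR4-NOT complex.

The construct comes from a study of a conserved CAF40-binding motif that mediates NOT4 association with CCR4-NOT. The tag layout suits pulldown and co-precipitation assays in transfected human cells, although the record states the purpose only as mammalian expression of this fragment. The depositor sequence may be theoretical rather than fully verified.
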