Features (pLannotate 1.2.2; 22 found; start..end, strand, type, name):
    140..517     +  enhancer       CMV enhancer: human cytomegalovirus immediate early enhancer
    518..729     +  promoter       CMV promoter: human cytomegalovirus (CMV) immediate early promoter
    890..1022    +  intron         chimeric intron: chimera between introns from human β-globin and immunoglobulin heavy chain genes
   1067..1085    +  promoter       T7 promoter: promoter for bacteriophage T7 RNA polymerase
   1107..1148    +  CDS            V5 tag: epitope tag from simian virus 5
   1170..1283    +  CDS            SBP: streptavidin-binding peptide selected from a peptide library; binds streptavidin with nanomolar affinity (Keefe et al., 2001)
   1308..2399    +  CDS            MBP: maltose binding protein from E. coli; malE (mutated); This version of the gene does not encode a signal sequence, so MBP will remain in the cytosol.
   2412..3569    +  CDS            CNOT4 (fragment): CNOT4_HUMAN - Also known as NOT4. Experimental evidence at protein level: Swiss-Prot protein existence level 1. Has E3 ubiquitin ligase activity, promoting ubiquitination and degradation of target proteins (PubMed:11823428, PubMed:22159038, PubMed:26575292). Involved in activation of the JAK/STAT pathway (PubMed:11823428, PubMed:22159038). Catalyzes ubiquitination of methylated RBM15 (PubMed:26575292). Plays a role in quality control of translation of mitochondrial outer membrane-localized mRNA (PubMed:29861391). As part of the PINK1-regulated signaling, upon mitochondria damage, ubiquitinates
   3584..3601    -  promoter       T3 promoter (fragment): promoter for bacteriophage T3 RNA polymerase
   3619..3740    -  polyA_signal   SV40 poly(A) signal: SV40 polyadenylation signal
   3763..3831    -  CDS            large T antigen (fragment): large T antigen from SV40 (simian virus 40)
   3855..3922    +  CDS            lacZα (fragment): LacZα fragment of β-galactosidase; lacZ fragment
   3926..4354    +  rep_origin     f1 ori (sequence partly withheld): f1 bacteriophage origin of replication; arrow indicates direction of (+) strand synthesis
   4382..4433    -  misc_feature   bom (fragment): basis of mobility region from pBR322
   4498..4855    +  promoter       SV40 promoter: SV40 enhancer and early promoter
   4906..5697    +  CDS            neo: KKA2_KLEPN - Also known as kan, nptII. Experimental evidence at protein level: Swiss-Prot protein existence level 1. Resistance to kanamycin, neomycin, paromomycin, ribostamycin, butirosin and gentamicin B. From Klebsiella pneumoniae.
   5764..5812    +  polyA_signal   poly(A) signal: synthetic polyadenylation signal
   5832..5886    -  misc_feature   bom (fragment): basis of mobility region from pBR322
   5988..6023    -  CDS            rop (fragment): Rop protein, which maintains plasmids at low copy number; rop
   6118..6222    +  promoter       AmpR promoter: bla
   6223..7083    +  CDS            AmpR: β-lactamase; bla; confers resistance to ampicillin, carbenicillin, and related antibiotics
   7254..7842    +  rep_origin     ori: high-copy-number ColE1/pMB1/pBR322/pUC origin of replication
>Addgene plasmid #148768 | pCIneo-V5-SBP-MBP-HsNot4_190-575_AG | depositor full sequence | sequence record 291216 | Full Sequence
TCAATATTGGCCATTAGCCATATTATTCATTGGTTATATAGCATAAATCAATATTGGCTATTGGCCATTG
CATACGTTGTATCTATATCATAATATGTACATTTATATTGGCTCATGTCCAATATGACCGCCATGTTGGC
ATTGATTATTGACTAGTTATTAATAGTAATCAATTACGGGGTCATTAGTTCATAGCCCATATATGGAGTT
CCGCGTTACATAACTTACGGTAAATGGCCCGCCTGGCTGACCGCCCAACGACCCCCGCCCATTGACGTCA
ATAATGACGTATGTTCCCATAGTAACGCCAATAGGGACTTTCCATTGACGTCAATGGGTGGAGTATTTAC
GGTAAACTGCCCACTTGGCAGTACATCAAGTGTATCATATGCCAAGTCCGCCCCCTATTGACGTCAATGA
CGGTAAATGGCCCGCCTGGCATTATGCCCAGTACATGACCTTACGGGACTTTCCTACTTGGCAGTACATC
TACGTATTAGTCATCGCTATTACCATGGTGATGCGGTTTTGGCAGTACACCAATGGGCGTGGATAGCGGT
TTGACTCACGGGGATTTCCAAGTCTCCACCCCATTGACGTCAATGGGAGTTTGTTTTGGCACCAAAATCA
ACGGGACTTTCCAAAATGTCGTAACAACTGCGATCGCCCGCCCCGTTGACGCAAATGGGCGGTAGGCGTG
TACGGTGGGAGGTCTATATAAGCAGAGCTCGTTTAGTGAACCGTCAGATCACTAGAAGCTTTATTGCGGT
AGTTTATCACAGTTAAATTGCTAACGCAGTCAGTGCTTCTGACACAACAGTCTCGAACTTAAGCTGCAGT
GACTCTCTTAAGGTAGCCTTGCAGAAGTTGGTCGTGAGGCACTGGGCAGGTAAGTATCAAGGTTACAAGA
CAGGTTTAAGGAGACCAATAGAAACTGGGCTTGTCGAGACAGAGAAGACTCTTGCGTTTCTGATAGGCAC
CTATTGGTCTTACTGACATCCACTTTGCCTTTCTCTCCACAGGTGTCCACTCCCAGTTCAATTACAGCTC
TTAAGGCTAGAGTACTTAATACGACTCACTATAGGCTAGCAATTGCGGCCACCATGGGTAAGCCTATCCC
TAACCCTCTCCTCGGTCTCGATTCTACGCCCGGAAGCGGTAGCGGTACCATGGACGAGAAGACCACCGGC
TGGGGGGGCGGCCACGTGGTGGAGGGCCTGGCCGGCGAGCTGGAGCAGCTGCGGGCCAGGCTGGAGCACC
ACCCTCAGGGCCAGCGGGAGCCCTCCGGCGGCTGCAAGCCCCTCGACATGAAAATCGAAGAAGGTAAACT
GGTAATCTGGATTAACGGCGATAAAGGCTATAACGGTCTCGCTGAAGTCGGTAAGAAATTCGAGAAAGAT
ACCGGAATTAAAGTCACCGTTGAGCATCCGGATAAACTGGAAGAGAAATTCCCGCAGGTTGCGGCAACTG
GCGATGGCCCTGACATTATCTTCTGGGCACACGACCGCTTTGGTGGCTACGCTCAATCTGGCCTGTTGGC
TGAAATCACCCCGGACAAAGCGTTCCAGGACAAGCTGTATCCGTTTACCTGGGATGCCGTACGTTACAAC
GGCAAGCTGATTGCTTACCCGATCGCTGTTGAAGCGTTATCGCTGATTTATAACAAAGATCTGCTGCCGA
ACCCGCCAAAAACCTGGGAAGAGATCCCGGCGCTGGATAAAGAACTGAAAGCGAAAGGTAAGAGCGCGCT
GATGTTCAACCTGCAAGAACCGTACTTCACCTGGCCGCTGATTGCTGCTGACGGGGGTTATGCGTTCAAG
TATGAAAACGGCAAGTACGACATTAAAGACGTGGGCGTGGATAACGCTGGCGCGAAAGCGGGTCTGACCT
TCCTGGTTGACCTGATTAAAAGCAAACACATGAATGCAGACACCGATTACTCCATCGCAGAAGCTGCCTT
TAATAAAGGCGAAACAGCGATGACCATCAACGGCCCGTGGGCATGGTCCAACATCGACACCAGCAAAGTG
AATTATGGTGTAACGGTACTGCCGACCTTCAAGGGTCAACCATCCAAACCGTTCGTTGGCGTGCTGAGCG
CAGGTATTAACGCCGCCAGTCCGAACAAAGAGCTGGCGAAAGAGTTCCTCGAAAACTATCTGCTGACTGA
TGAAGGTCTGGAAGCGGTTAATAAAGACAAACCGCTGGGTGCCGTAGCGCTGAAGTCTTACGAGGAAGAG
TTGGCGAAAGATCCACGTATTGCCGCCACCATGGAAAACGCCCAGAAAGGTGAAATCATGCCGAACATCC
CGCAGATGTCCGCTTTCTGGTATGCCGTGCGTACTGCGGTGATCAACGCCGCCAGCGGTCGTCAGACTGT
CGATGAAGCCCTGAAAGACCCTCCACTCGAGCTAGGTACAACAAAATACTGCAGTTACTTCTTAAAGAAT
ATGCAGTGTCCAAAACCTGACTGCATGTATCTTCATGAATTGGGGGATGAGGCGGCCAGCTTCACAAAAG
AGGAAATGCAGGCGGGTAAACACCAAGAATATGAACAGAAGCTACTTCAAGAATTATATAAATTAAATCC
CAATTTTCTTCAGCTATCTACGGGTTCAGTTGATAAAAATAAGAACAAAGTGACACCACTGCAGAGGTAC
GATACCCCCATTGACAAACCTTCAGATTCTCTCAGTATAGGGAACGGTGATAATTCCCAGCAGATATCTA
ACAGTGATACGCCTTCACCACCACCTGGTTTGTCAAAATCCAATCCAGTCATCCCCATCAGTTCATCCAA
TCACAGTGCACGGTCCCCTTTTGAAGGGGCAGTAACAGAGTCACAGTCGTTATTCTCAGACAATTTTCGC
CATCCCAACCCTATCCCAAGTGGGCTTCCTCCTTTCCCCAGCTCCCCACAGACATCCAGTGACTGGCCTA
CAGCACCAGAACCACAGAGCCTCTTCACATCAGAAACAATCCCAGTATCATCCTCTACAGACTGGCAAGC
AGCTTTTGGCTTTGGTTCTTCTAAACAACCAGAGGATGACTTGGGTTTTGATCCCTTCGATGTCACTCGA
AAAGCCTTAGCAGACCTGATTGAGAAGGAACTGTCCGTTCAAGACCAACCTTCCCTTTCGCCCACATCTC
TTCAGAACTCCTCTTCACACACTACAACCGCCAAAGGTCCAGGCTCTGGATTCCTGCATCCTGCTGCAGC
TACAAATGCCAATTCTCTCAATAGTACCTTTTCAGTCTTGCCCCAGAGGTTCCCTCAATTTCAGCAGCAC
CGAGCGGTTTATAATTCATTCAGTTTTCCAGGCCAGGCAGCCCGCTATCCTTGGATGGCCTTTCCACGCA
ATAGCATCATGCACTTGAACCACACAGCAAACCCCACCTCAAATAGTAATTTCTTGGACTTGAATCTCCC
GCCACAGCACAACACAGGTCTGGGAGGGATCCCTGTAGCAGGGGAAGAAGAGGTGAAGGTTTCGACCATG
CCACTGTCAACCTCTTCCCATTCATTACAACAAGGACAGCAGCCTACAAGTCTCCACACTACTGTGGCCT
AAGCGGCCGCTTCCCTTTAGTGAGGGTTAATGCTTCGAGCAGACATGATAAGATACATTGATGAGTTTGG
ACAAACCACAACTAGAATGCAGTGAAAAAAATGCTTTATTTGTGAAATTTGTGATGCTATTGCTTTATTT
GTAACCATTATAAGCTGCAATAAACAAGTTAACAACAACAATTGCATTCATTTTATGTTTCAGGTTCAGG
GGGAGATGTGGGAGGTTTTTTAAAGCAAGTAAAACCTCTACAAATGTGGTAAAATCCGATAAGGATCGAT
CCGGGCTGGCGTAATAGCGAAGAGGCCCGCACCGATCGCCCTTCCCAACAGTTGCGCAGCCTGAATGGCG
AATGG
[124 nt withheld, positions 3926-4049]
C
[91 nt withheld, positions 4051-4141]
A
[49 nt withheld, positions 4143-4191]
CCTTTGACGTTGGAGTCCACGTTCTTT
[37 nt withheld, positions 4219-4255]
ACCCTATCTCGGTCTATTCTTTTGATTTATAAGGGATTTTGCCGATTTCGGCCTATTGGTTAAAAAATGA
GCTGATTTAACAAAAATTTAACGCGAATTTTAACAAAATATTAACGCTTACAATTTCCTGATGCGGTATT
TTCTCCTTACGCATCTGTGCGGTATTTCACACCGCATACGCGGATCTGCGCAGCACCATGGCCTGAAATA
ACCTCTGAAAGAGGAACTTGGTTAGGTACCTTCTGAGGCGGAAAGAACCAGCTGTGGAATGTGTGTCAGT
TAGGGTGTGGAAAGTCCCCAGGCTCCCCAGCAGGCAGAAGTATGCAAAGCATGCATCTCAATTAGTCAGC
AACCAGGTGTGGAAAGTCCCCAGGCTCCCCAGCAGGCAGAAGTATGCAAAGCATGCATCTCAATTAGTCA
GCAACCATAGTCCCGCCCCTAACTCCGCCCATCCCGCCCCTAACTCCGCCCAGTTCCGCCCATTCTCCGC
CCCATGGCTGACTAATTTTTTTTATTTATGCAGAGGCCGAGGCCGCCTCGGCCTCTGAGCTATTCCAGAA
GTAGTGAGGAGGCTTTTTTGGAGGCCTAGGCTTTTGCAAAAAGCTTGATTCTTCTGACACAACAGTCTCG
AACTTAAGGCTAGAGCCACCATGATTGAACAAGATGGATTGCACGCAGGTTCTCCGGCCGCTTGGGTGGA
GAGGCTATTCGGCTATGACTGGGCACAACAGACAATCGGCTGCTCTGATGCCGCCGTGTTCCGGCTGTCA
GCGCAGGGGCGCCCGGTTCTTTTTGTCAAGACCGACCTGTCCGGTGCCCTGAATGAACTGCAGGACGAGG
CAGCGCGGCTATCGTGGCTGGCCACGACGGGCGTTCCTTGCGCAGCTGTGCTCGACGTTGTCACTGAAGC
GGGAAGGGACTGGCTGCTATTGGGCGAAGTGCCGGGGCAGGATCTCCTGTCATCTCACCTTGCTCCTGCC
GAGAAAGTATCCATCATGGCTGATGCAATGCGGCGGCTGCATACGCTTGATCCGGCTACCTGCCCATTCG
ACCACCAAGCGAAACATCGCATCGAGCGAGCACGTACTCGGATGGAAGCCGGTCTTGTCGATCAGGATGA
TCTGGACGAAGAGCATCAGGGGCTCGCGCCAGCCGAACTGTTCGCCAGGCTCAAGGCGCGCATGCCCGAC
GGCGAGGATCTCGTCGTGACCCATGGCGATGCCTGCTTGCCGAATATCATGGTGGAAAATGGCCGCTTTT
CTGGATTCATCGACTGTGGCCGGCTGGGTGTGGCGGACCGCTATCAGGACATAGCGTTGGCTACCCGTGA
TATTGCTGAAGAGCTTGGCGGCGAATGGGCTGACCGCTTCCTCGTGCTTTACGGTATCGCCGCTCCCGAT
TCGCAGCGCATCGCCTTCTATCGCCTTCTTGACGAGTTCTTCTGAGCGGGACTCTGGGGTTCGAAATGAC
CGACCAAGCGACGCCCAACCTGCCATCACGATGGCCGCAATAAAATATCTTTATTTTCATTACATCTGTG
TGTTGGTTTTTTGTGTGAATCGATAGCGATAAGGATCCGCGTATGGTGCACTCTCAGTACAATCTGCTCT
GATGCCGCATAGTTAAGCCAGCCCCGACACCCGCCAACACCCGCTGACGCGCCCTGACGGGCTTGTCTGC
TCCCGGCATCCGCTTACAGACAAGCTGTGACCGTCTCCGGGAGCTGCATGTGTCAGAGGTTTTCACCGTC
ATCACCGAAACGCGCGAGACGAAAGGGCCTCGTGATACGCCTATTTTTATAGGTTAATGTCATGATAATA
ATGGTTTCTTAGACGTCAGGTGGCACTTTTCGGGGAAATGTGCGCGGAACCCCTATTTGTTTATTTTTCT
AAATACATTCAAATATGTATCCGCTCATGAGACAATAACCCTGATAAATGCTTCAATAATATTGAAAAAG
GAAGAGTATGAGTATTCAACATTTCCGTGTCGCCCTTATTCCCTTTTTTGCGGCATTTTGCCTTCCTGTT
TTTGCTCACCCAGAAACGCTGGTGAAAGTAAAAGATGCTGAAGATCAGTTGGGTGCACGAGTGGGTTACA
TCGAACTGGATCTCAACAGCGGTAAGATCCTTGAGAGTTTTCGCCCCGAAGAACGTTTTCCAATGATGAG
CACTTTTAAAGTTCTGCTATGTGGCGCGGTATTATCCCGTATTGACGCCGGGCAAGAGCAACTCGGTCGC
CGCATACACTATTCTCAGAATGACTTGGTTGAGTACTCACCAGTCACAGAAAAGCATCTTACGGATGGCA
TGACAGTAAGAGAATTATGCAGTGCTGCCATAACCATGAGTGATAACACTGCGGCCAACTTACTTCTGAC
AACGATCGGAGGACCGAAGGAGCTAACCGCTTTTTTGCACAACATGGGGGATCATGTAACTCGCCTTGAT
CGTTGGGAACCGGAGCTGAATGAAGCCATACCAAACGACGAGCGTGACACCACGATGCCTGTAGCAATGG
CAACAACGTTGCGCAAACTATTAACTGGCGAACTACTTACTCTAGCTTCCCGGCAACAATTAATAGACTG
GATGGAGGCGGATAAAGTTGCAGGACCACTTCTGCGCTCGGCCCTTCCGGCTGGCTGGTTTATTGCTGAT
AAATCTGGAGCCGGTGAGCGTGGGTCTCGCGGTATCATTGCAGCACTGGGGCCAGATGGTAAGCCCTCCC
GTATCGTAGTTATCTACACGACGGGGAGTCAGGCAACTATGGATGAACGAAATAGACAGATCGCTGAGAT
AGGTGCCTCACTGATTAAGCATTGGTAACTGTCAGACCAAGTTTACTCATATATACTTTAGATTGATTTA
AAACTTCATTTTTAATTTAAAAGGATCTAGGTGAAGATCCTTTTTGATAATCTCATGACCAAAATCCCTT
AACGTGAGTTTTCGTTCCACTGAGCGTCAGACCCCGTAGAAAAGATCAAAGGATCTTCTTGAGATCCTTT
TTTTCTGCGCGTAATCTGCTGCTTGCAAACAAAAAAACCACCGCTACCAGCGGTGGTTTGTTTGCCGGAT
CAAGAGCTACCAACTCTTTTTCCGAAGGTAACTGGCTTCAGCAGAGCGCAGATACCAAATACTGTTCTTC
TAGTGTAGCCGTAGTTAGGCCACCACTTCAAGAACTCTGTAGCACCGCCTACATACCTCGCTCTGCTAAT
CCTGTTACCAGTGGCTGCTGCCAGTGGCGATAAGTCGTGTCTTACCGGGTTGGACTCAAGACGATAGTTA
CCGGATAAGGCGCAGCGGTCGGGCTGAACGGGGGGTTCGTGCACACAGCCCAGCTTGGAGCGAACGACCT
ACACCGAACTGAGATACCTACAGCGTGAGCTATGAGAAAGCGCCACGCTTCCCGAAGGGAGAAAGGCGGA
CAGGTATCCGGTAAGCGGCAGGGTCGGAACAGGAGAGCGCACGAGGGAGCTTCCAGGGGGAAACGCCTGG
TATCTTTATAGTCCTGTCGGGTTTCGCCACCTCTGACTTGAGCGTCGATTTTTGTGATGCTCGTCAGGGG
GGCGGAGCCTATGGAAAAACGCCAGCAACGCGGCCTTTTTACGGTTCCTGGCCTTTTGCTGGCCTTTTGC
TCACATGGCTCGACAGATCT
